Addgene plasmid #83150: Hs.KRAS4b A146T
Purpose: Gateway ORF Entry clone of human KRAS4B [NM_004985.4 ] with stop codon (for native or N-terminal fusions), A146T mutation
Depositing lab: Dominic Esposito. Depositing organization: National Cancer Institute (NCI).
Backbone
  Vector backbone: pDonor-255
  Backbone size w/o insert (bp): 2693
  Vector type: Gateway Entry Clone
Growth in bacteria
  Bacterial resistance: Spectinomycin, 50 μg/mL
  Growth temperature: 37°C
  Growth strain: DH10B
  Copy number: High Copy
Gene/Insert
  Gene/Insert name: KRAS
  Species: H. sapiens (human)
  Insert size (bp): 567
  Mutation: A146T
  GenBank ID: NM_004985.4
  Entrez Gene: KRAS (a.k.a. 'C-K-RAS, C-K-RAS, CFC2, K-RAS2A, K-RAS2B, K-RAS4A, K-RAS4B, K-Ras, K-Ras 2, KI-RAS, KRAS1, KRAS2, NS, NS3, OES, RALD, RASK2, c-Ki-ras, c-Ki-ras2)
  Cloning method: Gateway Cloning
  Sequencing primers: 5′ M13F 23-mer (5'-CCCAGTCACGACGTTGTAAAACG); 3′ attLR 23-mer (5'-TAACATCAGAGATTTTGAGACAC)
Terms and licenses: Academic/Nonprofit Terms; Industry Terms: Not Available to Industry
How to cite: Hs.KRAS4b A146T was a gift from Dominic Esposito (Addgene plasmid # 83150 ; http://n2t.net/addgene:83150 ; RRID:Addgene_83150)
