[The description below was written by a language model from this plasmid's Addgene catalogue record and pLannotate feature annotations shown in this document.]
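Description:
Hs.KRAS4b A146T is a Gateway entry clone built on the pDonor-255 backbone, carrying the human KRAS4B open reading frame (567 bp, based on the NM_004985.4 reference transcript) with an A146T substitution. The full plasmid is 3,260 nt. It is maintained in E. coli at high copy through a ColE1/pUC-type origin and selected with spectinomycin through the aadA (SmR) aminoglycoside adenylyltransferase gene. The annotation also picks up a class 1 integron Pc promoter fragment and a short gentamicin acetyltransferase remnant just upstream of aadA, which presumably reflect the origin of the resistance cassette. Small lacZα and lacI fragments appear to be backbone remnants rather than functional genes. The rrnB T1 and T2 terminators sit upstream of the cloning region, where such elements typically insulate an insert from read-through transcription.

The K-Ras coding sequence lies between two attL recombination sites. The automated annotation labels the upstream site attL3 and the downstream one an attL2 fragment. The catalogue record does not specify the att site identities, so that assignment should be treated with caution. No promoter drives the insert in this plasmid, as expected for an entry clone: the ORF is meant to be transferred by LR Clonase recombination into destination vectors that supply the promoter and any tags. Because the ORF retains its stop codon, it suits native expression or N-terminal fusions, but not C-terminal tagging. K-Ras is a small GTPase proto-oncoprotein, and the clone provides a source of the A146T mutant allele for building expression constructs. The record does not describe specific downstream applications.
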