Features (pLannotate 1.2.2; 11 found; start..end, strand, type, name):
     18..54      -  CDS            lacZα (fragment): LacZα fragment of β-galactosidase; lacZ fragment
     85..180     +  protein_bind   attL3: mutant version of attL; recombination site for the Gateway® LR reaction LR Clonase™
    186..752     +  CDS            K-Ras: human small GTPase proto-oncoprotein
    757..850     -  protein_bind   attL2 (fragment): mutant version of attL; recombination site for the Gateway® LR reaction LR Clonase™
    965..988     +  promoter       Pc promoter (fragment): intI1 (promoter lies within the coding sequence); class 1 integron promoter
   1164..1220    +  CDS            GmR (fragment): gentamycin acetyltransferase; aacC1; confers resistance to gentamycin
   1227..2018    +  CDS            SmR: aminoglycoside adenylyltransferase (Murphy, 1985); aadA; confers resistance to spectinomycin and streptomycin
   2111..2699    +  rep_origin     ori: high-copy-number ColE1/pMB1/pBR322/pUC origin of replication
   2882..2974    +  CDS            lacI (fragment): lac repressor; lacI; The lac repressor binds to the lac operator to inhibit transcription in E. coli. This inhibition can be relieved by adding lactose or isopropyl-β-D-thiogalactopyranoside (IPTG).
   3029..3056    -  terminator     rrnB T2 terminator: transcription terminator T2 from the E. coli rrnB gene
   3188..3231    +  terminator     rrnB T1 terminator: Escherichia coli rrnB; transcription terminator T1 from the E. coli rrnB gene
>Addgene plasmid #83150 | Hs.KRAS4b A146T | depositor full sequence | sequence record 158113 | Full Sequence
TTAACGCTAGCATGGATGTTTTCCCAGTCACGACGTTGTAAAACGACGGCCAGTCTTAAAATTCGAGCTC
GGTCCGAGGATCCGAAATAATGATTTTATTTTGACTGATAGTGACCTGTTCGTTGCAACAAATTGATAAG
CAATGCTTTTTTATAATGCCAACTTTGTACAAAAAAGTTGGCACCATGACTGAATATAAACTTGTGGTAG
TTGGAGCTGGTGGCGTAGGCAAGAGTGCCTTGACGATACAGCTAATTCAGAATCATTTTGTGGACGAATA
TGATCCAACAATAGAGGATTCCTACAGGAAGCAAGTAGTAATTGATGGAGAAACCTGTCTCTTGGATATT
CTCGACACAGCAGGTCAAGAGGAGTACAGTGCAATGAGGGACCAGTACATGAGGACTGGGGAGGGCTTTC
TTTGTGTATTTGCCATAAATAATACTAAATCATTTGAAGATATTCACCATTATAGAGAACAAATTAAAAG
AGTTAAGGACTCTGAAGATGTACCTATGGTCCTAGTAGGAAATAAATGTGATTTGCCTTCTAGAACAGTA
GACACAAAACAGGCTCAGGACTTAGCAAGAAGTTATGGAATTCCTTTTATTGAAACATCAACAAAGACAA
GACAGGGTGTTGATGATGCCTTCTATACATTAGTTCGAGAAATTCGAAAACATAAAGAAAAGATGAGCAA
AGATGGTAAAAAGAAGAAAAAGAAGTCAAAGACAAAGTGTGTAATTATGTAATCAACTTTCTTGTACAAA
GTTGGCATTATAGGAAAGCATTGCTTATCAATTTGTTGCAACGAACAGGTCACTATCAGTCAAAATAAAA
TCATTATTTGCATGCAAGCTTAGATCCTCTAGACCAGCCAGGACAGAAATGCCTCGACTTCGCTGCTACC
CAAGGTTGCCGGGTGACGCACACCGTGGAAACGGATGAAGGCACGAACCCAGTGGACATAAGCCTGTTCG
GTTCGTAAGCTGTAATGCAAGTAGCGTATGCGCTCACGCAACTGGTCCAGAACCTTGACCGAACGCAGCG
GTGGTAACGGCGCAGTGGCGGTTTTCATGGCTTGTTATGACTGTTTTTTTGGGGTACAGTCTATGCCTCG
GGCATCCAAGCAGCAAGCGCGTTACGCCGTGGGTCGATGTTTGATGTTATGGAGCAGCAACGATGTTACG
CAGCAGGGCAGTCGCCCTAAAACAAAGTTAAACATTATGAGGGAAGCGGTGATCGCCGAAGTATCGACTC
AACTATCAGAGGTAGTTGGCGTCATCGAGCGCCATCTCGAACCGACGTTGCTGGCCGTACATTTGTACGG
CTCCGCAGTGGATGGCGGCCTGAAGCCACACAGTGATATTGATTTGCTGGTTACGGTGACCGTAAGGCTT
GATGAAACAACGCGGCGAGCTTTGATCAACGACCTTTTGGAAACTTCGGCTTCCCCTGGAGAGAGCGAGA
TTCTCCGCGCTGTAGAAGTCACCATTGTTGTGCACGACGACATCATTCCGTGGCGTTATCCAGCTAAGCG
CGAACTGCAATTTGGAGAATGGCAGCGCAATGACATTCTTGCAGGTATCTTCGAGCCAGCCACGATCGAC
ATTGATCTGGCTATCTTGCTGACAAAAGCAAGAGAACATAGCGTTGCCTTGGTAGGTCCAGCGGCGGAGG
AACTCTTTGATCCGGTTCCTGAACAGGATCTATTTGAGGCGCTAAATGAAACCTTAACGCTATGGAACTC
GCCGCCCGACTGGGCTGGCGATGAGCGAAATGTAGTGCTTACGTTGTCCCGCATTTGGTACAGCGCAGTA
ACCGGCAAAATCGCGCCGAAGGATGTCGCTGCCGACTGGGCAATGGAGCGCCTGCCGGCCCAGTATCAGC
CCGTCATACTTGAAGCTAGACAGGCTTATCTTGGACAAGAAGAAGATCGCTTGGCCTCGCGCGCAGATCA
GTTGGAAGAATTTGTCCACTACGTGAAAGGCGAGATCACCAAGGTAGTCGGCAAATAACCCTCGAGCCAC
CCATGACCAAAATCCCTTAACGTGAGTTACGCGTCGTTCCACTGAGCGTCAGACCCCGTAGAAAAGATCA
AAGGATCTTCTTGAGATCCTTTTTTTCTGCGCGTAATCTGCTGCTTGCAAACAAAAAAACCACCGCTACC
AGCGGTGGTTTGTTTGCCGGATCAAGAGCTACCAACTCTTTTTCCGAAGGTAACTGGCTTCAGCAGAGCG
CAGATACCAAATACTGTCCTTCTAGTGTAGCCGTAGTTAGGCCACCACTTCAAGAACTCTGTAGCACCGC
CTACATACCTCGCTCTGCTAATCCTGTTACCAGTGGCTGCTGCCAGTGGCGATAAGTCGTGTCTTACCGG
GTTGGACTCAAGACGATAGTTACCGGATAAGGCGCAGCGGTCGGGCTGAACGGGGGGTTCGTGCACACAG
CCCAGCTTGGAGCGAACGACCTACACCGAACTGAGATACCTACAGCGTGAGCATTGAGAAAGCGCCACGC
TTCCCGAAGGGAGAAAGGCGGACAGGTATCCGGTAAGCGGCAGGGTCGGAACAGGAGAGCGCACGAGGGA
GCTTCCAGGGGGAAACGCCTGGTATCTTTATAGTCCTGTCGGGTTTCGCCACCTCTGACTTGAGCGTCGA
TTTTTGTGATGCTCGTCAGGGGGGCGGAGCCTATGGAAAAACGCCAGCAACGCGGCCTTTTTACGGTTCC
TGGCCTTTTGCTGGCCTTTTGCTCACATGTTCTTTCCTGCGTTATCCCCTGATTCTGTGGATAACCGTAT
TACCGCCTTTGAGTGAGCTGATACCGCTCGCCGCAGCCGAACGACCGAGCGCAGCGAGTCAGTGAGCGAG
GAAGCGGAAGAGCGCCCAATACGCAAACCGCCTCTCCCCGCGCGTTGGCCGATTCATTAATGCAGCTGGC
ACGACAGGTTTCCCGACTGGAAAGCGGGCAGTGAGCGCAACGCAATTAATACGCGTACCGCTAGCCAGGA
AGAGTTTGTAGAAACGCAAAAAGGCCATCCGTCAGGATGGCCTTCTGCTTAGTTTGATGCCTGGCAGTTT
ATGGCGGGCGTCCTGCCCGCCACCCTCCGGGCCGTTGCTTCACAACGTTCAAATCCGCTCCCGGCGGATT
TGTCCTACTCAGGAGAGCGTTCACCGACAAACAACAGATAAAACGAAAGGCCCAGTCTTCCGACTGAGCC
TTTCGTTTTATTTGATGCCTGGCAGTTCCCTACTCTCGCG
