>Addgene plasmid #83150 | Hs.KRAS4b A146T | addgene partial sequence | sequence record 159057 | M13pUC-Fwd 5'-CCCAGTCACGACGTTGTAAAACG-3'
AATTCGAGCTCGGTCCGAGGATCCGAAATAATGATTTTATTTTGACTGATAGTGACCTGTTCGTTGCAAC
AAATTGATAAGCAATGCTTTTTTATAATGCCAACTTTGTACAAAAAAGTTGGCACCATGACTGAATATAA
ACTTGTGGTAGTTGGAGCTGGTGGCGTAGGCAAGAGTGCCTTGACGATACAGCTAATTCAGAATCATTTT
GTGGACGAATATGATCCAACAATAGAGGATTCCTACAGGAAGCAAGTAGTAATTGATGGAGAAACCTGTC
TCTTGGATATTCTCGACACAGCAGGTCAAGAGGAGTACAGTGCAATGAGGGACCAGTACATGAGGACTGG
GGAGGGCTTTCTTTGTGTATTTGCCATAAATAATACTAAATCATTTGAAGATATTCACCATTATAGAGAA
CAAATTAAAAGAGTTAAGGACTCTGAAGATGTACCTATGGTCCTAGTAGGAAATAAATGTGATTTGCCTT
CTAGAACAGTAGACACAAAACAGGCTCAGGACTTAGCAAGAAGTTATGGAATTCCTTTTATTGAAACATC
AACAAAGACAAGACAGGGTGTTGATGATGCCTTCTATACATTAGTTCGAGAAATTCGAAAACATAAAGAA
AAGATGAGCAAAGATGGTAAAAAGAAGAAAAAGAAGTCAAAGACAAAGTGTGTAATTATGTAATCAACTT
TCTTGTACAAAGTTGGCATTATAGGAAAGCATTGCTTATCAATTTGTTGCAACGAACAGGTCACTATCAG
TCAAAATAAAATCATTATTTGCATGCAAGCTTAGATCCTCTAGACCAGCCAGGACAGAAATGCCTCGACT
TCGCTGCTACCCAAGG
